Addgene plasmid #106076: hMLKL NB(1-140)-2xFv-Venus
Purpose: expression in mammalian cells
Depositing lab: Douglas Green. Depositing organization: St. Jude Children's Research Hospital. Publication: Sequential Engagement of Distinct MLKL Phosphatidylinositol-Binding Sites Executes Necroptosis. Quarato G, Guy CS, Grace CR, Llambi F, Nourse A, Rodriguez DA, Wakefield R, Frase S, Moldoveanu T, Green DR. Mol Cell. 2016 Feb 18;61(4):589-601. doi: 10.1016/j.molcel.2016.01.011. Epub 2016 Feb 4. PubMed 26853145.
Backbone
  Vector backbone: pRetrX-TRE3G
  Backbone manufacturer: Clontech
  Backbone size w/o insert (bp): 6600
  Total vector size (bp): 8384
  Vector type: Mammalian Expression, Retroviral ; Tet-On retrovirus
  Selectable markers: Puromycin
Growth in bacteria
  Bacterial resistance: Ampicillin, 100 μg/mL
  Growth temperature: 37°C
  Growth strain: NEB Stable
  Copy number: Unknown
Gene/Insert
  Gene/Insert name: human MLKL NB(1-140)-2xFv-Venus (alt name: oligomerizable MLKL N-terminal Bundle)
  Species: H. sapiens (human)
  Insert size (bp): 1822
  Mutation: amino acids 1-140
  GenBank ID: NM_152649.3
  Entrez Gene: MLKL (a.k.a. hMLKL)
  Promoter: Dox-inducible
  Tag / fusion protein: Venus (C terminal on insert)
  Cloning method: Restriction Enzyme; 5′ cloning site ClaI (not destroyed); 3′ cloning site EcoRI (not destroyed)
  Sequencing primers: 5′ GGGCCCACCATGGTGAGCAAGGGCGAG; 3′ GAATTCTTACTTGTACAGCTCGTC
Terms and licenses: Academic/Nonprofit Terms; Industry Terms: Not Available to Industry
How to cite: hMLKL NB(1-140)-2xFv-Venus was a gift from Douglas Green (Addgene plasmid # 106076 ; http://n2t.net/addgene:106076 ; RRID:Addgene_106076)
