[The description below was written by a language model from this plasmid's Addgene catalogue record and pLannotate feature annotations shown in this document.]
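Description:
hMLKL NB(1-140)-2xFv-Venus is a doxycycline-inducible, self-inactivating gammaretroviral vector built on the Clontech pRetroX-TRE3G-type backbone (recorded as pRetrX-TRE3G) for expression in mammalian cells. It is about 8.4 kb and is propagated in E. coli through a ColE1/pUC-type origin with ampicillin selection. The viral genome is transcribed in packaging cells from a CMV enhancer/promoter fused to a truncated 5' LTR. It also contains an MESV-derived Ψ packaging signal, a truncated start-codon-less gag segment that extends the packaging region, and a ΔU3 3' LTR that inactivates LTR promoter activity after integration. An internal mouse PGK promoter drives puromycin N-acetyltransferase, allowing selection of transduced cells.

The payload sits downstream of the TRE3GV promoter, a third-generation Tet-responsive promoter optimised for retroviral use. This promoter is silent unless the Tet-On 3G transactivator and doxycycline are present; the transactivator is not encoded on this plasmid and must be supplied separately. The open reading frame, cloned between ClaI and EcoRI, encodes amino acids 1–140 of human MLKL (the N-terminal bundle, without the pseudokinase domain). This is fused to two tandem copies of the FKBP12 F36V domain (Fv/DmrB) and a C-terminal Venus, which the automated annotation identifies as the monomeric mVenus variant. The Fv domains bind synthetic bivalent ligands that do not engage wild-type FKBP, so the fusion can be forced to oligomerise on ligand addition. Venus allows expression and localisation to be followed by fluorescence. Together, tight transcriptional control and chemically induced oligomerisation let users trigger the necroptosis effector region of MLKL independently of upstream RIPK3 signalling. This fits the associated study of MLKL membrane phosphoinositide binding during necroptosis.
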