Features (pLannotate 1.2.2; 21 found; start..end, strand, type, name):
    165..544     +  enhancer       CMV enhancer: human cytomegalovirus immediate early enhancer
    545..748     +  promoter       CMV promoter: human cytomegalovirus (CMV) immediate early promoter
    749..924     +  LTR            5' LTR (truncated): truncated long terminal repeat from Moloney murine sarcoma virus
   1046..1320    +  misc_feature   MESV Ψ (fragment): packaging signal of murine embryonic stem cell virus
   1387..1803    +  CDS            gag (truncated): truncated Moloney murine leukemia virus (MMLV) gag gene lacking the start codon
   1843..2192    +  promoter       TRE3GV promoter: 3rd-generation Tet-responsive promoter that can be activated by binding of Tet-On® 3G, optimized for retroviral and lentiviral vectors
   2208..2630    +  CDS            MLKL (fragment): MLKL_HUMAN - Experimental evidence at protein level: Swiss-Prot protein existence level 1. Pseudokinase that plays a key role in TNF-induced necroptosis, a programmed cell death process (PubMed:22265413, PubMed:22265414, PubMed:22421439, PubMed:24316671). Does not have protein kinase activity (PubMed:22265413, PubMed:22265414, PubMed:22421439, PubMed:24316671). Activated following phosphorylation by RIPK3, leading to homotrimerization, localization to the plasma membrane and execution of programmed necrosis characterized by calcium influx and plasma membrane damage (PubMed:22265413, PubMed:222
   2637..2957    +  CDS            DmrB: F36V mutant of FK506-binding protein FKBP12 binds synthetic ligands that do not bind wild-type FKBP
   2964..3284    +  CDS            DmrB: F36V mutant of FK506-binding protein FKBP12 binds synthetic ligands that do not bind wild-type FKBP
   3294..4013    +  CDS            mVenus: Venus YFP with monomerizing A206K mutation (Nagai et al., 2002; Kremers et al., 2006) mammalian codon-optimized
   4024..4523    +  promoter       PGK promoter: mouse phosphoglycerate kinase 1 promoter
   4544..5143    +  CDS            PuroR: puromycin N-acetyltransferase; pac from Streptomyces alboniger; confers resistance to puromycin
   5210..5282    +  CDS            env (fragment): murine leukemia virus gPr80 envelope polyprotein precursor; env; proteolytically cleaved into gp70SU and p15TM subunits
   5324..5749    +  LTR            3' LTR (ΔU3): self-inactivating 3' long terminal repeat (LTR) from Moloney murine leukemia virus
   5818..5858    +  CDS            rop (fragment): Rop protein, which maintains plasmids at low copy number; rop
   5960..5998    +  misc_feature   bom (fragment): basis of mobility region from pBR322
   6015..6344    +  promoter       SV40 promoter: SV40 enhancer and early promoter
   6350..6451    +  misc_feature   bom (fragment): basis of mobility region from pBR322
   6637..7225    -  rep_origin     ori: high-copy-number ColE1/pMB1/pBR322/pUC origin of replication
   7396..8256    -  CDS            AmpR: β-lactamase; bla; confers resistance to ampicillin, carbenicillin, and related antibiotics
   8257..8361    -  promoter       AmpR promoter: bla
>Addgene plasmid #106076 | hMLKL NB(1-140)-2xFv-Venus | addgene full sequence | sequence record 204701 | Addgene NGS Result
ACCTGACGTCTAAGAAACCATTATTATCATGACATTAACCTATAAAAATAGGCGTATCACGAGGCCCTTT
CGTCTTCAAGAATTAGCTTGGCCATTGCATACGTTGTATCCATATCATAATATGTACATTTATATTGGCT
CATGTCCAACATTACCGCCATGTTGACATTGATTATTGACTAGTTATTAATAGTAATCAATTACGGGGTC
ATTAGTTCATAGCCCATATATGGAGTTCCGCGTTACATAACTTACGGTAAATGGCCCGCCTGGCTGACCG
CCCAACGACCCCCGCCCATTGACGTCAATAATGACGTATGTTCCCATAGTAACGCCAATAGGGACTTTCC
ATTGACGTCAATGGGTGGAGTATTTACGGTAAACTGCCCACTTGGCAGTACATCAAGTGTATCATATGCC
AAGTACGCCCCCTATTGACGTCAATGACGGTAAATGGCCCGCCTGGCATTATGCCCAGTACATGACCTTA
TGGGACTTTCCTACTTGGCAGTACATCTACGTATTAGTCATCGCTATTACCATGGTGATGCGGTTTTGGC
AGTACATCAATGGGCGTGGATAGCGGTTTGACTCACGGGGATTTCCAAGTCTCCACCCCATTGACGTCAA
TGGGAGTTTGTTTTGGCACCAAAATCAACGGGACTTTCCAAAATGTCGTAACAACTCCGCCCCATTGACG
CAAATGGGCGGTAGGCGTGTACGGTGGGAGGTCTATATAAGCAGAGCTCAATAAAAGAGCCCACAACCCC
TCACTCGGCGCGCCAGTCTTCCGATAGACTGCGTCGCCCGGGTACCCGTATTCCCAATAAAGCCTCTTGC
TGTTTGCATCCGAATCGTGGTCTCGCTGTTCCTTGGGAGGGTCTCCTCTGAGTGATTGACTACCCACGAC
GGGGGTCTTTCATTTGGGGGCTCGTCCGGGATTTGGAGACCCCTGCCCAGGGACCACCGACCCACCACCG
GGAGGTAAGCTGGCCAGCAACTTATCTGTGTCTGTCCGATTGTCTAGTGTCTATGTTTGATGTTATGCGC
CTGCGTCTGTACTAGTTAGCTAACTAGCTCTGTATCTGGCGGACCCGTGGTGGAACTGACGAGTTCTGAA
CACCCGGCCGCAACCCTGGGAGACGTCCCAGGGACTTTGGGGGCCGTTTTTGTGGCCCGACCTGAGGAAG
GGAGTCGATGTGGAATCCGACCCCGTCAGGATATGTGGTTCTGGTAGGAGACGAGAACCTAAAACAGTTC
CCGCCTCCGTCTGAATTTTTGCTTTCGGTTTGGAACCGAAGCCGCGCGTCTTGTCTGCTGCAGCGCTGCA
GCATCGTTCTGTGTTGTCTCTGTCTGACTGTGTTTCTGTATTTGTCTGAAAATTAGGGCCAGACTGTTAC
CACTCCCTTAAGTTTGACCTTAGGTCACTGGAAAGATGTCGAGCGGATCGCTCACAACCAGTCGGTAGAT
GTCAAGAAGAGACGTTGGGTTACCTTCTGCTCTGCAGAATGGCCAACCTTTAACGTCGGATGGCCGCGAG
ACGGCACCTTTAACCGAGACCTCATCACCCAGGTTAAGATCAAGGTCTTTTCACCTGGCCCGCATGGACA
CCCAGACCAGGTCCCCTACATCGTGACCTGGGAAGCCTTGGCTTTTGACCCCCCTCCCTGGGTCAAGCCC
TTTGTACACCCTAAGCCTCCGCCTCCTCTTCCTCCATCCGCCCCGTCTCTCCCCCTTGAACCTCCTCGTT
CGACCCCGCCTCGATCCTCCCTTTATCCAGCCCTCACTCCTTCTCTAGGCGCCGGAATTGAAGATCTCGA
TGAGGCCCTTTCGTCTTCACTCGAGTTTACTCCCTATCAGTGATAGAGAACGTATGAAGAGTTTACTCCC
TATCAGTGATAGAGAACGTATGCAGACTTTACTCCCTATCAGTGATAGAGAACGTATAAGGAGTTTACTC
CCTATCAGTGATAGAGAACGTATGACCAGTTTACTCCCTATCAGTGATAGAGAACGTATCTACAGTTTAC
TCCCTATCAGTGATAGAGAACGTATATCCAGTTTACTCCCTATCAGTGATAGAGAACGTATGTCGAGGTA
GGCGTGTACGGTGGGCGCCTATAAAAGCAGAGCTCGTTTAGTGAACCGTCAGATCGCCTGGAGCAATTCC
ACAACACTTTTGTCTTATACTTGGATCCATCGATACCATGGAAAATTTGAAGCATATTATCACCCTTGGC
CAGGTCATCCACAAACGGTGTGAAGAGATGAAATACTGCAAGAAACAGTGCCGGCGCCTGGGCCACCGCG
TCCTCGGCCTGATCAAGCCTCTGGAGATGCTCCAGGACCAAGGAAAGAGGAGCGTGCCCTCTGAGAAGTT
AACCACAGCCATGAACCGCTTCAAGGCTGCCCTGGAGGAGGCTAATGGGGAGATAGAAAAGTTCAGCAAT
AGATCCAATATCTGCAGGTTTCTAACAGCAAGCCAGGACAAAATACTCTTCAAGGACGTGAACAGGAAGC
TGAGTGATGTCTGGAAGGAGCTCTCGCTGTTACTTCAGGTTGAGCAACGCATGCCTGTTTCACCCATAAG
CCAAGGAGCGTCCTGGGCACAGGAAGATCAGCAGGATGCGGCCGCAGGCGTCCAAGTCGAAACCATTAGT
CCCGGCGATGGCAGAACATTTCCTAAAAGGGGACAAACATGTGTCGTCCATTATACAGGCATGTTGGAGG
ACGGCAAAAAGGTGGACAGTAGTAGAGATCGCAATAAACCTTTCAAATTCATGTTGGGAAAACAAGAAGT
CATTAGGGGATGGGAGGAGGGCGTGGCTCAAATGTCCGTCGGCCAACGCGCTAAGCTCACCATCAGCCCC
GACTACGCATACGGCGCTACCGGACATCCCGGAATTATTCCCCCTCACGCTACCTTGGTGTTTGACGTCG
AACTGTTGAAGCTCGAGACTAGAGGAGTGCAGGTGGAGACTATCTCCCCAGGAGACGGGCGCACCTTCCC
CAAGCGCGGCCAGACCTGCGTGGTGCACTACACCGGGATGCTTGAAGATGGAAAGAAAGTTGATTCCTCC
CGGGACAGAAACAAGCCCTTTAAGTTTATGCTAGGCAAGCAGGAGGTGATCCGAGGCTGGGAAGAAGGGG
TTGCCCAGATGAGTGTGGGTCAGAGAGCCAAACTGACTATATCTCCAGATTATGCCTATGGTGCCACTGG
GCACCCAGGCATCATCCCACCACATGCCACTCTCGTCTTCGATGTGGAGCTTCTAAAACTGGAAGGGCCC
ACCATGGTGAGCAAGGGCGAGGAGCTGTTCACCGGGGTGGTGCCCATCCTGGTCGAGCTGGACGGCGACG
TAAACGGCCACAAGTTCAGCGTGTCCGGCGAGGGCGAGGGCGATGCCACCTACGGCAAGCTGACCCTGAA
GCTGATCTGCACCACCGGCAAGCTGCCCGTGCCCTGGCCCACCCTCGTGACCACCCTGGGCTACGGCCTG
CAGTGCTTCGCCCGCTACCCCGACCACATGAAGCAGCACGACTTCTTCAAGTCCGCCATGCCCGAAGGCT
ACGTCCAGGAGCGCACCATCTTCTTCAAGGACGACGGCAACTACAAGACCCGCGCCGAGGTGAAGTTCGA
GGGCGACACCCTGGTGAACCGCATCGAGCTGAAGGGCATCGACTTCAAGGAGGACGGCAACATCCTGGGG
CACAAGCTGGAGTACAACTACAACAGCCACAACGTCTATATCACCGCCGACAAGCAGAAGAACGGCATCA
AGGCCAACTTCAAGATCCGCCACAACATCGAGGACGGCGGCGTGCAGCTCGCCGACCACTACCAGCAGAA
CACCCCCATCGGCGACGGCCCCGTGCTGCTGCCCGACAACCACTACCTGAGCTACCAGTCCAAGCTGAGC
AAAGACCCCAACGAGAAGCGCGATCACATGGTCCTGCTGGAGTTCGTGACCGCCGCCGGGATCACTCTCG
GCATGGACGAGCTGTACAAGTAAGAATTCTACCGGGTAGGGGAGGCGCTTTTCCCAAGGCAGTCTGGAGC
ATGCGCTTTAGCAGCCCCGCTGGGCACTTGGCGCTACACAAGTGGCCTCTGGCCTCGCACACATTCCACA
TCCACCGGTAGGCGCCAACCGGCTCCGTTCTTTGGTGGCCCCTTCGCGCCACCTTCTACTCCTCCCCTAG
TCAGGAAGTTCCCCCCCGCCCCGCAGCTCGCGTCGTGCAGGACGTGACAAATGGAAGTAGCACGTCTCAC
TAGTCTCGTGCAGATGGACAGCACCGCTGAGCAATGGAAGCGGGTAGGCCTTTGGGGCAGCGGCCAATAG
CAGCTTTGCTCCTTCGCTTTCTGGGCTCAGAGGCTGGGAAGGGGTGGGTCCGGGGGCGGGCTCAGGGGCG
GGCTCAGGGGCGGGGCGGGCGCCCGAAGGTCCTCCGGAGGCCCGGCATTCTGCACGCTTCAAAAGCGCAC
GTCTGCCGCGCTGTTCTCCTCTTCCTCATCTCCGGGCCTTTCGACCTGCAGCCCAAGCTTACCATGACCG
AGTACAAGCCCACGGTGCGCCTCGCCACCCGCGACGACGTCCCCAGGGCCGTACGCACCCTCGCCGCCGC
GTTCGCCGACTACCCCGCCACGCGCCACACCGTCGATCCGGACCGCCACATCGAGCGGGTCACCGAGCTG
CAAGAACTCTTCCTCACGCGCGTCGGGCTCGACATCGGCAAGGTGTGGGTCGCGGACGACGGCGCCGCGG
TGGCGGTCTGGACCACGCCGGAGAGCGTCGAAGCGGGGGCGGTGTTCGCCGAGATCGGCCCGCGCATGGC
CGAGTTGAGCGGTTCCCGGCTGGCCGCGCAGCAACAGATGGAAGGCCTCCTGGCGCCGCACCGGCCCAAG
GAGCCCGCGTGGTTCCTGGCCACCGTCGGCGTCTCGCCCGACCACCAGGGCAAGGGTCTGGGCAGCGCCG
TCGTGCTCCCCGGAGTGGAGGCGGCCGAGCGCGCCGGGGTGCCCGCCTTCCTGGAGACCTCCGCGCCCCG
CAACCTCCCCTTCTACGAGCGGCTCGGCTTCACCGTCACCGCCGACGTCGAGGTGCCCGAAGGACCGCGC
ACCTGGTGCATGACCCGCAAGCCCGGTGCCTGACGCCCGCCCCACGACCCGCAGCGCCCGACCGAAAGGA
GCGCACGACCCCATGCATCGGCGTCTCGAGATATCAGTGGTCCAGGCTCTAGTTTTGACTCAACAATATC
ACCAGCTGAAGCCTATAGAGTACGAGCCATAGATAAAATAAAAGATTTTATTTAGTCTCCAGAAAAAGGG
GGGAATGAAAGACCCCACCTGTAGGTTTGGCAAGCTAGCTTAAGTAACGCCATTTTGCAAGGCATGGAAA
AATACATAACTGAGAATAGAGAAGTTCAGATCAAGGTCAGGAACAGATGGAACAGGGTCGACCCTAGAGA
ACCATCAGATGTTTCCAGGGTGCCCCAAGGACCTGAAATGACCCTGTGCCTTATTTGAACTAACCAATCA
GTTCGCTTCTCGCTTCTGTTCGCGCGCTTCTGCTCCCCGAGCTCAATAAAAGAGCCCACAACCCCTCACT
CGGGGCGCCAGTCCTCCGATTGACTGAGTCGCCCGGGTACCCGTGTATCCAATAAACCCTCTTGCAGTTG
CATCCGACTTGTGGTCTCGCTGTTCCTTGGGAGGGTCTCCTCTGAGTGATTGACTACCCGTCAGCGGGGG
TCTTTCATTTGGGGGCTCGTCCGGGATCGGGAGACCCCTGCCCAGGGACCACCGACCCACCACCGGGAGG
TAAGCTGGCTGCCTCGCGCGTTTCGGTGATGACGGTGAAAACCTCTGACACATGCAGCTCCCGGAGACGG
TCACAGCTTGTCTGTAAGCGGATGCCGGGAGCAGACAAGCCCGTCAGGGCGCGTCAGCGGGTGTTGGCGG
GTGTCGGGGCGCAGCCATGACCCAGTCACGTAGCGATAGCGGAGTGTAGATCCGGCTGTGGAATGTGTGT
CAGTTAGGGTGTGGAAAGTCCCCAGGCTCCCCAGCAGGCAGAAGTATGCAAAGCATGCATCTCAATTAGT
CAGCAACCAGGTGTGGAAAGTCCCCAGGCTCCCCAGCAGGCAGAAGTATGCAAAGCATGCATCTCAATTA
GTCAGCAACCATAGTCCCGCCCCTAACTCCGCCCATCCCGCCCCTAACTCCGCCCAGTTCCGCCCATTCT
CCGCCCCATGGCTGACTAATTTTTTTTATTTATGCAGAGGCCGAGGCCGCCTCGGCCTCTGAGCTATTCC
AGAAGTAGTGAGGAGGCTTTTTTGGAGGCCTAGGCTTTTGCAAAAAGCTTACTGGCTTAACTATGCGGCA
TCAGAGCAGATTGTACTGAGAGTGCACCATATGCGGTGTGAAATACCGCACAGATGCGTAAGGAGAAAAT
ACCGCATCAGGCGCTCTTCCGCTTCCTCGCTCACTGACTCGCTGCGCTCGGTCGTTCGGCTGCGGCGAGC
GGTATCAGCTCACTCAAAGGCGGTAATACGGTTATCCACAGAATCAGGGGATAACGCAGGAAAGAACATG
TGAGCAAAAGGCCAGCAAAAGGCCAGGAACCGTAAAAAGGCCGCGTTGCTGGCGTTTTTCCATAGGCTCC
GCCCCCCTGACGAGCATCACAAAAATCGACGCTCAAGTCAGAGGTGGCGAAACCCGACAGGACTATAAAG
ATACCAGGCGTTTCCCCCTGGAAGCTCCCTCGTGCGCTCTCCTGTTCCGACCCTGCCGCTTACCGGATAC
CTGTCCGCCTTTCTCCCTTCGGGAAGCGTGGCGCTTTCTCATAGCTCACGCTGTAGGTATCTCAGTTCGG
TGTAGGTCGTTCGCTCCAAGCTGGGCTGTGTGCACGAACCCCCCGTTCAGCCCGACCGCTGCGCCTTATC
CGGTAACTATCGTCTTGAGTCCAACCCGGTAAGACACGACTTATCGCCACTGGCAGCAGCCACTGGTAAC
AGGATTAGCAGAGCGAGGTATGTAGGCGGTGCTACAGAGTTCTTGAAGTGGTGGCCTAACTACGGCTACA
CTAGAAGGACAGTATTTGGTATCTGCGCTCTGCTGAAGCCAGTTACCTTCGGAAAAAGAGTTGGTAGCTC
TTGATCCGGCAAACAAACCACCGCTGGTAGCGGTGGTTTTTTTGTTTGCAAGCAGCAGATTACGCGCAGA
AAAAAAGGATCTCAAGAAGATCCTTTGATCTTTTCTACGGGGTCTGACGCTCAGTGGAACGAAAACTCAC
GTTAAGGGATTTTGGTCATGAGATTATCAAAAAGGATCTTCACCTAGATCCTTTTAAATTAAAAATGAAG
TTTTAAATCAATCTAAAGTATATATGAGTAAACTTGGTCTGACAGTTACCAATGCTTAATCAGTGAGGCA
CCTATCTCAGCGATCTGTCTATTTCGTTCATCCATAGTTGCCTGACTCCCCGTCGTGTAGATAACTACGA
TACGGGAGGGCTTACCATCTGGCCCCAGTGCTGCAATGATACCGCGAGACCCACGCTCACCGGCTCCAGA
TTTATCAGCAATAAACCAGCCAGCCGGAAGGGCCGAGCGCAGAAGTGGTCCTGCAACTTTATCCGCCTCC
ATCCAGTCTATTAATTGTTGCCGGGAAGCTAGAGTAAGTAGTTCGCCAGTTAATAGTTTGCGCAACGTTG
TTGCCATTGCTGCAGGCATCGTGGTGTCACGCTCGTCGTTTGGTATGGCTTCATTCAGCTCCGGTTCCCA
ACGATCAAGGCGAGTTACATGATCCCCCATGTTGTGCAAAAAAGCGGTTAGCTCCTTCGGTCCTCCGATC
GTTGTCAGAAGTAAGTTGGCCGCAGTGTTATCACTCATGGTTATGGCAGCACTGCATAATTCTCTTACTG
TCATGCCATCCGTAAGATGCTTTTCTGTGACTGGTGAGTACTCAACCAAGTCATTCTGAGAATAGTGTAT
GCGGCGACCGAGTTGCTCTTGCCCGGCGTCAACACGGGATAATACCGCGCCACATAGCAGAACTTTAAAA
GTGCTCATCATTGGAAAACGTTCTTCGGGGCGAAAACTCTCAAGGATCTTACCGCTGTTGAGATCCAGTT
CGATGTAACCCACTCGTGCACCCAACTGATCTTCAGCATCTTTTACTTTCACCAGCGTTTCTGGGTGAGC
AAAAACAGGAAGGCAAAATGCCGCAAAAAAGGGAATAAGGGCGACACGGAAATGTTGAATACTCATACTC
TTCCTTTTTCAATATTATTGAAGCATTTATCAGGGTTATTGTCTCATGAGCGGATACATATTTGAATGTA
TTTAGAAAAATAAACAAATAGGGGTTCCGCGCACATTTCCCCGAAAAGTGCC
